Addgene plasmid #101061: pAAV_hsyn_NES-his-CaMPARI2-F391W-WPRE-SV40
Purpose: AAV vector expressing CaMPARI2_F391W (Kd = 110nM), a photoconvertible fluorescent protein-based calcium integrator, in neurons
Depositing lab: Eric Schreiter. Depositing organization: HHMI, Janelia Research Campus. Publication: Improved methods for marking active neuron populations. Moeyaert B, Holt G, Madangopal R, Perez-Alvarez A, Fearey BC, Trojanowski NF, Ledderose J, Zolnik TA, Das A, Patel D, Brown TA, Sachdev RNS, Eickholt BJ, Larkum ME, Turrigiano GG, Dana H, Gee CE, Oertner TG, Hope BT, Schreiter ER. Nat Commun. 2018 Oct 25;9(1):4440. doi: 10.1038/s41467-018-06935-2. PubMed 30361563.
Backbone
  Vector backbone: pAAV
  Backbone size w/o insert (bp): 4267
  Total vector size (bp): 5716
  Vector type: AAV
Growth in bacteria
  Bacterial resistance: Ampicillin, 100 μg/mL
  Growth temperature: 37°C
  Growth strain: NEB Stable
  Copy number: High Copy
Gene/Insert
  Gene/Insert name: CaMPARI2-F391W
  Species: Synthetic
  Insert size (bp): 1446
  Promoter: hsyn (synapsin-1)
  Tag / fusion protein: NES_his (N terminal on insert); FLAG-HA-myc (C terminal on insert)
  Cloning method: Gibson Cloning
  Sequencing primers: 5′ f.hsyn; 3′ r.WPRE
Terms and licenses: Academic/Nonprofit Terms; Industry Terms: Not Available to Industry
Depositor comments: Point mutant (F391W) of CaMPARI2 (Addgene #101060). Kd = 110nM
How to cite: pAAV_hsyn_NES-his-CaMPARI2-F391W-WPRE-SV40 was a gift from Eric Schreiter (Addgene plasmid # 101061 ; http://n2t.net/addgene:101061 ; RRID:Addgene_101061) For viral preps, please replace (Addgene plasmid # 101061) in the above sentence with: (Addgene viral prep # 101061-AAV1)
