[The description below was written by a language model from this plasmid's Addgene catalogue record, the feature table of its GenBank file and pLannotate feature annotations shown in this document.]
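Description:
pAAV_hsyn_NES-his-CaMPARI2-F391W-WPRE-SV40 is an adeno-associated virus transfer plasmid built on a pAAV backbone for neuron-specific expression of a calcium integrator. It is propagated in E. coli as a high-copy plasmid through a ColE1/pUC-type origin with ampicillin selection (β-lactamase), and also carries an f1 phage origin. The expression cassette lies between two AAV2 inverted terminal repeats, which allow it to be replicated and packaged into recombinant AAV particles when rep, cap and helper functions are supplied in trans.

Within the ITRs, the human synapsin-1 promoter restricts expression to neurons and drives a synthetic open reading frame encoding CaMPARI2-F391W. An N-terminal nuclear export signal and His tag precede the sensor, which consists of calmodulin, a circularly permuted mEos-derived green-to-red photoconvertible fluorescent protein (C-terminal and N-terminal portions joined by a short linker), and an M13 calmodulin-binding peptide. C-terminal FLAG, HA and Myc epitope tags follow. Several annotated substitutions mark the CaMPARI2 variant, and the F391W change in the M13 peptide distinguishes this point mutant from the parental CaMPARI2, giving a recorded calcium Kd of 110 nM. A WPRE enhances transcript stability and expression, and an SV40 polyadenylation signal terminates the message.

The construct is used to mark active neuron populations, with photoconversion serving as an integrated readout of calcium. The depositor's map is 5,716 bp, whereas the sequencing-derived record is 5,563 nt and shows only fragmentary ITRs; the record does not explain this difference.
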