LOCUS       Exported 5716 bp ds-DNA circular SYN 11-AUG-2017
DEFINITION  synthetic circular DNA
ACCESSION   .
VERSION     .
KEYWORDS    pAAV_hsyn1_NES-his-CaMPARI2-F391W-WPRE-SV40
SOURCE      synthetic DNA construct
  ORGANISM  synthetic DNA construct
REFERENCE   1 (bases 1 to 5716)
  AUTHORS   .
  TITLE     Direct Submission
  JOURNAL   Exported Aug 11, 2017 from SnapGene 4.0.2 http://www.snapgene.com
FEATURES             Location/Qualifiers
     source          1..5716
                     /organism="synthetic DNA construct"
                     /mol_type="other DNA"
     misc_feature    57..223
                     /label=ITR
     promoter        246..717
                     /label=synapsin promoter
     misc_feature    748..804
                     /note="NES"
     misc_feature    811..834
                     /note="His"
     CDS             835..2052
                     /codon_start=1
                     /note="CaMPARI"
                     /translation="DQLTEEQIAEFKEAFSLFDKDGDGTITTKELGTVMRSLGQNPTEA
                     ELQDMINEVDADGDGTIDFPEFLTMMARKMKDTDSEEEIREAFRVFDKDGNGYISAAEL
                     RHVMTNLGEKLTDEEVDEMIREADIDGDGQVNYEEFVVMMTAKLECEKIYVRDGVLTGD
                     IHMILLLEGNAHYRCDFRTTYKAKEKGVKLPGVHYVDHTIEILSHDKDYNKVKIYEYAV
                     AHSGLPDNARRGGTGGSMVSAIKPDMKIKLRMEGNVNGHHFVIDGDGTGKPYEGKQTMD
                     LEVKEGGPLPFAFDILTTAFHYGNRVFVKYPDNIQDYFKQSFPKGYSWERSMTFEDGGI
                     CYARSDITMEGDTFYNKVRFYGTNFPANGPVMQKKTLKWMPSWTRSSRRKWNKTGHALR
                     AIGRLSS"
     CDS             835..1275
                     /note="CaM"
     misc_feature    1258..1260
                     /label=Q142V
     CDS             1282..1533
                     /note="mEos - Cterm"
     misc_feature    1426..1428
                     /label=F198Y
     misc_feature    1438..1440
                     /label=C202T
     misc_feature    1483..1485
                     /label=L217I
     intron          1534..1551
                     /label=linker
                     /note="linker"
     CDS             1552..1983
                     /note="mEos - Nterm"
     misc_feature    1738..1746
                     /note="Chromophore"
     misc_feature    1867..1869
                     /label=N345S
     CDS             1990..2052
                     /note="M13"
     variation       2005..2007
                     /label=F391W
     CDS             2071..2094
                     /codon_start=1
                     /product="FLAG(R) epitope tag, followed by an enterokinase
                     cleavage site"
                     /label=FLAG
                     /translation="DYKDDDDK"
     CDS             2113..2139
                     /codon_start=1
                     /product="HA (human influenza hemagglutinin) epitope tag"
                     /label=HA
                     /translation="YPYDVPDYA"
     CDS             2158..2187
                     /codon_start=1
                     /product="Myc (human c-Myc oncogene) epitope tag"
                     /label=Myc
                     /translation="EQKLISEEDL"
     misc_feature    2209..2797
                     /label=WPRE
     misc_feature    2831..3062
                     /label=SV40 polyadenylation signal
     misc_feature    complement(3091..3257)
                     /label=ITR
     misc_feature    3916..4773
                     /label=Amp
ORIGIN
        1 agcgcccaat acgcaaaccg cctctccccg cgcgttggcc gattcattaa tgcagctgcg
       61 cgctcgctcg ctcactgagg ccgcccgggc aaagcccggg cgtcgggcga cctttggtcg
      121 cccggcctca gtgagcgagc gagcgcgcag agagggagtg gccaactcca tcactagggg
      181 ttccttgtag ttaatgatta acccgccatg ctacttatct acgtagccat gctctaggaa
      241 gatctctgca gagggccctg cgtatgagtg caagtgggtt ttaggaccag gatgaggcgg
      301 ggtgggggtg cctacctgac gaccgacccc gacccactgg acaagcaccc aacccccatt
      361 ccccaaattg cgcatcccct atcagagagg gggaggggaa acaggatgcg gcgaggcgcg
      421 tgcgcactgc cagcttcagc accgcggaca gtgccttcgc ccccgcctgg cggcgcgcgc
      481 caccgccgcc tcagcactga aggcgcgctg acgtcactcg ccggtccccc gcaaactccc
      541 cttcccggcc accttggtcg cgtccgcgcc gccgccggcc cagccggacc gcaccacgcg
      601 aggcgcgaga taggggggca cgggcgcgac catctgcgct gcggcgccgg cgactcagcg
      661 ctgcctcagt ctgcggtggg cagcggagga gtcgtgtcgt gcctgagagc gcagtcgaat
      721 tcaagctgct agcaaggatc cgccaccatg ctgcagaacg agcttgctct taagttggct
      781 ggacttgata ttaacaagac tggaggttct catcatcacc accaccatgg atccgaccaa
      841 ctgactgaag agcagatcgc agaatttaaa gaggctttct ccctatttga caaggacggg
      901 gatgggacaa taacaaccaa ggagctgggg acggtgatgc ggtctctggg gcagaacccc
      961 acagaagcag agctgcagga catgatcaat gaagtagatg ccgacggtga cggcacaatc
     1021 gacttccctg agttcctgac aatgatggca agaaaaatga aagacacaga cagtgaagaa
     1081 gaaattagag aagcgttccg tgtgtttgat aaggatggca atggctacat cagtgcagca
     1141 gagcttcgcc acgtgatgac aaaccttgga gagaagttaa cagatgaaga ggttgatgaa
     1201 atgatcaggg aagcagacat cgatggggat ggtcaggtaa actacgaaga gtttgtagtg
     1261 atgatgacag cgaagctcga gtgcgagaaa atctatgtgc gtgatggagt gctgacgggt
     1321 gatattcata tgatcttgtt gcttgaagga aatgcccatt accgatgtga cttcagaact
     1381 acttacaaag ctaaggagaa gggtgtcaag ttaccaggcg tgcactatgt ggaccacacc
     1441 attgagattt taagccatga caaagattac aacaaggtta agatctatga gtatgctgtt
     1501 gctcattctg gattgcctga caatgccaga cgaggcggta ccggcggatc catggtgagt
     1561 gcgattaagc cagacatgaa gatcaaactg cgtatggaag gcaacgtaaa cgggcaccac
     1621 tttgtgatcg acggagatgg tacaggcaag ccttatgagg gaaaacagac catggatctt
     1681 gaagtcaaag agggcggacc tctgcctttt gcctttgata tcctgaccac tgcattccat
     1741 tacggcaaca gggtattcgt gaaatatcca gacaacatac aagactattt taagcagtcg
     1801 tttcctaagg ggtattcgtg ggaacgaagc atgactttcg aagacggggg catttgctat
     1861 gccagaagcg acataacaat ggaaggggac actttctata ataaagttcg attttatggt
     1921 accaactttc ccgccaatgg tccagttatg cagaagaaga cgctgaaatg gatgccgagc
     1981 tggacgcgtt catcacgtcg taagtggaat aagacaggtc acgcactgag agctataggt
     2041 cggctgagct caggaggttc tggaggttct gattacaagg acgacgatga caagggaggt
     2101 tctggaggtt cttacccata cgacgtacca gattacgctg gaggttctgg aggttctgag
     2161 cagaagctga tctcagagga ggacctgcgt acgtaaaagc ttatcgataa tcaacctctg
     2221 gattacaaaa tttgtgaaag attgactggt attcttaact atgttgctcc ttttacgcta
     2281 tgtggatacg ctgctttaat gcctttgtat catgctattg cttcccgtat ggctttcatt
     2341 ttctcctcct tgtataaatc ctggttgctg tctctttatg aggagttgtg gcccgttgtc
     2401 aggcaacgtg gcgtggtgtg cactgtgttt gctgacgcaa cccccactgg ttggggcatt
     2461 gccaccacct gtcagctcct ttccgggact ttcgctttcc ccctccctat tgccacggcg
     2521 gaactcatcg ccgcctgcct tgcccgctgc tggacagggg ctcggctgtt gggcactgac
     2581 aattccgtgg tgttgtcggg gaaatcatcg tcctttcctt ggctgctcgc ctgtgttgcc
     2641 acctggattc tgcgcgggac gtccttctgc tacgtccctt cggccctcaa tccagcggac
     2701 cttccttccc gcggcctgct gccggctctg cggcctcttc cgcgtcttcg ccttcgccct
     2761 cagacgagtc ggatctccct ttgggccgcc tccccgcatc gataccgtcg acctcgaccc
     2821 gggcggccgc ttcgagcaga catgataaga tacattgatg agtttggaca aaccacaact
     2881 agaatgcagt gaaaaaaatg ctttatttgt gaaatttgtg atgctattgc tttatttgta
     2941 accattataa gctgcaataa acaagttaac aacaacaatt gcattcattt tatgtttcag
     3001 gttcaggggg agatgtggga ggttttttaa agcaagtaaa acctctacaa atgtggtaaa
     3061 atcgataagg atcttcctag agcatggcta cgtagataag tagcatggcg ggttaatcat
     3121 taactacaag gaacccctag tgatggagtt ggccactccc tctctgcgcg ctcgctcgct
     3181 cactgaggcc gggcgaccaa aggtcgcccg acgcccgggc tttgcccggg cggcctcagt
     3241 gagcgagcga gcgcgcagct ggcgtaatag cgaagaggcc cgcaccgatc gcccttccca
     3301 acagttgcgc agcctgaatg gcgaatgggn nnnnnnnnnn nnnnnnnnnn nnnnnnnnnn
     3361 nnnnnnnnnn nnnnnnnnnn nnnnnnnnnn nnnnnnnnnn nnnnnnnnnn nnnnnnnnnn
     3421 nnnnnnnnnn nnnnnnnnnn nnnnnnnnnn nnncnnnnnn nnnnnnnnnn nnnnnnnnnn
     3481 nnnnnnnnnn nnnnnnnnnn nnnnnnnnnn nnnnnnnnnn nnnnnnnnnn nnnnnnnnnn
     3541 nnnnnannnn nnnnnnnnnn nnnnnnnnnn nnnnnnnnnn nnnnnnnnnn nnnnnccttt
     3601 gacgttggag tccacgttct ttaatagtgg actcttgttc caaactggaa caacactcaa
     3661 ccctatctcg gtctattctt ttgatttata agggattttg ccgatttcgg cctattggtt
     3721 aaaaaatgag ctgatttaac aaaaatttaa cgcgaatttt aacaaaatat taacgcttac
     3781 aatttaggtg gcacttttcg gggaaatgtg cgcggaaccc ctatttgttt atttttctaa
     3841 atacattcaa atatgtatcc gctcatgaga caataaccct gataaatgct tcaataatat
     3901 tgaaaaagga agagtatgag tattcaacat ttccgtgtcg cccttattcc cttttttgcg
     3961 gcattttgcc ttcctgtttt tgctcaccca gaaacgctgg tgaaagtaaa agatgctgaa
     4021 gatcagttgg gtgcacgagt gggttacatc gaactggatc tcaacagcgg taagatcctt
     4081 gagagttttc gccccgaaga acgttttcca atgatgagca cttttaaagt tctgctatgt
     4141 ggcgcggtat tatcccgtat tgacgccggg caagagcaac tcggtcgccg catacactat
     4201 tctcagaatg acttggttga gtactcacca gtcacagaaa agcatcttac ggatggcatg
     4261 acagtaagag aattatgcag tgctgccata accatgagtg ataacactgc ggccaactta
     4321 cttctgacaa cgatcggagg accgaaggag ctaaccgctt ttttgcacaa catgggggat
     4381 catgtaactc gccttgatcg ttgggaaccg gagctgaatg aagccatacc aaacgacgag
     4441 cgtgacacca cgatgcctgt agcaatggca acaacgttgc gcaaactatt aactggcgaa
     4501 ctacttactc tagcttcccg gcaacaatta atagactgga tggaggcgga taaagttgca
     4561 ggaccacttc tgcgctcggc ccttccggct ggctggttta ttgctgataa atctggagcc
     4621 ggtgagcgtg ggtctcgcgg tatcattgca gcactggggc cagatggtaa gccctcccgt
     4681 atcgtagtta tctacacgac ggggagtcag gcaactatgg atgaacgaaa tagacagatc
     4741 gctgagatag gtgcctcact gattaagcat tggtaactgt cagaccaagt ttactcatat
     4801 atactttaga ttgatttaaa acttcatttt taatttaaaa ggatctaggt gaagatcctt
     4861 tttgataatc tcatgaccaa aatcccttaa cgtgagtttt cgttccactg agcgtcagac
     4921 cccgtagaaa agatcaaagg atcttcttga gatccttttt ttctgcgcgt aatctgctgc
     4981 ttgcaaacaa aaaaaccacc gctaccagcg gtggtttgtt tgccggatca agagctacca
     5041 actctttttc cgaaggtaac tggcttcagc agagcgcaga taccaaatac tgttcttcta
     5101 gtgtagccgt agttaggcca ccacttcaag aactctgtag caccgcctac atacctcgct
     5161 ctgctaatcc tgttaccagt ggctgctgcc agtggcgata agtcgtgtct taccgggttg
     5221 gactcaagac gatagttacc ggataaggcg cagcggtcgg gctgaacggg gggttcgtgc
     5281 acacagccca gcttggagcg aacgacctac accgaactga gatacctaca gcgtgagcta
     5341 tgagaaagcg ccacgcttcc cgaagggaga aaggcggaca ggtatccggt aagcggcagg
     5401 gtcggaacag gagagcgcac gagggagctt ccagggggaa acgcctggta tctttatagt
     5461 cctgtcgggt ttcgccacct ctgacttgag cgtcgatttt tgtgatgctc gtcagggggg
     5521 cggagcctat ggaaaaacgc cagcaacgcg gcctttttac ggttcctggc cttttgctgg
     5581 ccttttgctc acatgttctt tcctgcgtta tcccctgatt ctgtggataa ccgtattacc
     5641 gcctttgagt gagctgatac cgctcgccgc agccgaacga ccgagcgcag cgagtcagtg
     5701 agcgaggaag cggaag
//
