Features (pLannotate 1.2.2; 18 found; start..end, strand, type, name):
     31..478     +  promoter       hSyn promoter: human synapsin I promoter; confers neuron-specific expression (Kügler et al., 2003)
    599..1039    +  CDS            calmodulin: calcium-binding protein
   1049..1297    +  CDS            mEos4a (fragment): fixation-resistant green-to-red photoswitchable fluorescent protein (Paez-Segala et al., 2015) derived from mEos2
   1316..1744    +  CDS            mEos4a (fragment): mEos4a is a photoconvertible red fluorescent protein published in 2015, derived from Lobophyllia hemprichii. It has moderate acid sensitivity.
   1760..1816    +  CDS            calmodulin-binding peptide: calmodulin-binding peptide from avian smooth muscle myosin light chain kinase
   1835..1858    +  CDS            FLAG: FLAG® epitope tag, followed by an enterokinase cleavage site
   1877..1903    +  CDS            HA: HA (human influenza hemagglutinin) epitope tag
   1973..2561    +  misc_feature   WPRE: woodchuck hepatitis virus posttranscriptional regulatory element
   2562..2581    +  misc_feature   MCS (fragment): pBluescript multiple cloning site
   2610..2731    -  polyA_signal   SV40 poly(A) signal: SV40 polyadenylation signal
   2754..2822    -  CDS            large T antigen (fragment): large T antigen from SV40 (simian virus 40)
   2893..2941    +  repeat_region  AAV2 ITR (fragment): inverted terminal repeat of adeno-associated virus serotype 2 inverted
   3106..3694    -  rep_origin     ori: high-copy-number ColE1/pMB1/pBR322/pUC origin of replication
   3865..4725    -  CDS            AmpR: β-lactamase; bla; confers resistance to ampicillin, carbenicillin, and related antibiotics
   4726..4830    -  promoter       AmpR promoter: bla
   4883..5311    -  rep_origin     f1 ori (sequence partly withheld): f1 bacteriophage origin of replication; arrow indicates direction of (+) strand synthesis
   5316..5385    -  CDS            lacZα (fragment): LacZα fragment of β-galactosidase; lacZ fragment
   5380..5512    -  repeat_region  AAV2 ITR (fragment): inverted terminal repeat of adeno-associated virus serotype 2 inverted
>Addgene plasmid #101061 | pAAV_hsyn_NES-his-CaMPARI2-F391W-WPRE-SV40 | addgene full sequence | sequence record 194358 | Addgene NGS Result
GGAAGATCTCTGCAGAGGGCCCTGCGTATGAGTGCAAGTGGGTTTTAGGACCAGGATGAGGCGGGGTGGG
GGTGCCTACCTGACGACCGACCCCGACCCACTGGACAAGCACCCAACCCCCATTCCCCAAATTGCGCATC
CCCTATCAGAGAGGGGGAGGGGAAACAGGATGCGGCGAGGCGCGTGCGCACTGCCAGCTTCAGCACCGCG
GACAGTGCCTTCGCCCCCGCCTGGCGGCGCGCGCCACCGCCGCCTCAGCACTGAAGGCGCGCTGACGTCA
CTCGCCGGTCCCCCGCAAACTCCCCTTCCCGGCCACCTTGGTCGCGTCCGCGCCGCCGCCGGCCCAGCCG
GACCGCACCACGCGAGGCGCGAGATAGGGGGGCACGGGCGCGACCATCTGCGCTGCGGCGCCGGCGACTC
AGCGCTGCCTCAGTCTGCGGTGGGCAGCGGAGGAGTCGTGTCGTGCCTGAGAGCGCAGTCGAATTCAAGC
TGCTAGCAAGGATCCGCCACCATGCTGCAGAACGAGCTTGCTCTTAAGTTGGCTGGACTTGATATTAACA
AGACTGGAGGTTCTCATCATCACCACCACCATGGATCCGACCAACTGACTGAAGAGCAGATCGCAGAATT
TAAAGAGGCTTTCTCCCTATTTGACAAGGACGGGGATGGGACAATAACAACCAAGGAGCTGGGGACGGTG
ATGCGGTCTCTGGGGCAGAACCCCACAGAAGCAGAGCTGCAGGACATGATCAATGAAGTAGATGCCGACG
GTGACGGCACAATCGACTTCCCTGAGTTCCTGACAATGATGGCAAGAAAAATGAAAGACACAGACAGTGA
AGAAGAAATTAGAGAAGCGTTCCGTGTGTTTGATAAGGATGGCAATGGCTACATCAGTGCAGCAGAGCTT
CGCCACGTGATGACAAACCTTGGAGAGAAGTTAACAGATGAAGAGGTTGATGAAATGATCAGGGAAGCAG
ACATCGATGGGGATGGTCAGGTAAACTACGAAGAGTTTGTAGTGATGATGACAGCGAAGCTCGAGTGCGA
GAAAATCTATGTGCGTGATGGAGTGCTGACGGGTGATATTCATATGATCTTGTTGCTTGAAGGAAATGCC
CATTACCGATGTGACTTCAGAACTACTTACAAAGCTAAGGAGAAGGGTGTCAAGTTACCAGGCGTGCACT
ATGTGGACCACACCATTGAGATTTTAAGCCATGACAAAGATTACAACAAGGTTAAGATCTATGAGTATGC
TGTTGCTCATTCTGGATTGCCTGACAATGCCAGACGAGGCGGTACCGGCGGATCCATGGTGAGTGCGATT
AAGCCAGACATGAAGATCAAACTGCGTATGGAAGGCAACGTAAACGGGCACCACTTTGTGATCGACGGAG
ATGGTACAGGCAAGCCTTATGAGGGAAAACAGACCATGGATCTTGAAGTCAAAGAGGGCGGACCTCTGCC
TTTTGCCTTTGATATCCTGACCACTGCATTCCATTACGGCAACAGGGTATTCGTGAAATATCCAGACAAC
ATACAAGACTATTTTAAGCAGTCGTTTCCTAAGGGGTATTCGTGGGAACGAAGCATGACTTTCGAAGACG
GGGGCATTTGCTATGCCAGAAGCGACATAACAATGGAAGGGGACACTTTCTATAATAAAGTTCGATTTTA
TGGTACCAACTTTCCCGCCAATGGTCCAGTTATGCAGAAGAAGACGCTGAAATGGATGCCGAGCTGGACG
CGTTCATCACGTCGTAAGTGGAATAAGACAGGTCACGCACTGAGAGCTATAGGTCGGCTGAGCTCAGGAG
GTTCTGGAGGTTCTGATTACAAGGACGACGATGACAAGGGAGGTTCTGGAGGTTCTTACCCATACGACGT
ACCAGATTACGCTGGAGGTTCTGGAGGTTCTGAGCAGAAGCTGATCTCAGAGGAGGACCTGCGTACGTAA
AAGCTTATCGATAATCAACCTCTGGATTACAAAATTTGTGAAAGATTGACTGGTATTCTTAACTATGTTG
CTCCTTTTACGCTATGTGGATACGCTGCTTTAATGCCTTTGTATCATGCTATTGCTTCCCGTATGGCTTT
CATTTTCTCCTCCTTGTATAAATCCTGGTTGCTGTCTCTTTATGAGGAGTTGTGGCCCGTTGTCAGGCAA
CGTGGCGTGGTGTGCACTGTGTTTGCTGACGCAACCCCCACTGGTTGGGGCATTGCCACCACCTGTCAGC
TCCTTTCCGGGACTTTCGCTTTCCCCCTCCCTATTGCCACGGCGGAACTCATCGCCGCCTGCCTTGCCCG
CTGCTGGACAGGGGCTCGGCTGTTGGGCACTGACAATTCCGTGGTGTTGTCGGGGAAATCATCGTCCTTT
CCTTGGCTGCTCGCCTGTGTTGCCACCTGGATTCTGCGCGGGACGTCCTTCTGCTACGTCCCTTCGGCCC
TCAATCCAGCGGACCTTCCTTCCCGCGGCCTGCTGCCGGCTCTGCGGCCTCTTCCGCGTCTTCGCCTTCG
CCCTCAGACGAGTCGGATCTCCCTTTGGGCCGCCTCCCCGCATCGATACCGTCGACCTCGACCCGGGCGG
CCGCTTCGAGCAGACATGATAAGATACATTGATGAGTTTGGACAAACCACAACTAGAATGCAGTGAAAAA
AATGCTTTATTTGTGAAATTTGTGATGCTATTGCTTTATTTGTAACCATTATAAGCTGCAATAAACAAGT
TAACAACAACAATTGCATTCATTTTATGTTTCAGGTTCAGGGGGAGATGTGGGAGGTTTTTTAAAGCAAG
TAAAACCTCTACAAATGTGGTAAAATCGATAAGGATCTTCCTAGAGCATGGCTACGTAGATAAGTAGCAT
GGCGGGTTAATCATTAACTACAAGGAACCCCTAGTGATGGAGTTGGCCACTCCCTCTCTGCGCGCTCGCT
CACTGACTCGCTGCGCTCGGTCGTTCGGCTGCGGCGAGCGGTATCAGCTCACTCAAAGGCGGTAATACGG
TTATCCACAGAATCAGGGGATAACGCAGGAAAGAACATGTGAGCAAAAGGCCAGCAAAAGGCCAGGAACC
GTAAAAAGGCCGCGTTGCTGGCGTTTTTCCATAGGCTCCGCCCCCCTGACGAGCATCACAAAAATCGACG
CTCAAGTCAGAGGTGGCGAAACCCGACAGGACTATAAAGATACCAGGCGTTTCCCCCTGGAAGCTCCCTC
GTGCGCTCTCCTGTTCCGACCCTGCCGCTTACCGGATACCTGTCCGCCTTTCTCCCTTCGGGAAGCGTGG
CGCTTTCTCATAGCTCACGCTGTAGGTATCTCAGTTCGGTGTAGGTCGTTCGCTCCAAGCTGGGCTGTGT
GCACGAACCCCCCGTTCAGCCCGACCGCTGCGCCTTATCCGGTAACTATCGTCTTGAGTCCAACCCGGTA
AGACACGACTTATCGCCACTGGCAGCAGCCACTGGTAACAGGATTAGCAGAGCGAGGTATGTAGGCGGTG
CTACAGAGTTCTTGAAGTGGTGGCCTAACTACGGCTACACTAGAAGAACAGTATTTGGTATCTGCGCTCT
GCTGAAGCCAGTTACCTTCGGAAAAAGAGTTGGTAGCTCTTGATCCGGCAAACAAACCACCGCTGGTAGC
GGTGGTTTTTTTGTTTGCAAGCAGCAGATTACGCGCAGAAAAAAAGGATCTCAAGAAGATCCTTTGATCT
TTTCTACGGGGTCTGACGCTCAGTGGAACGAAAACTCACGTTAAGGGATTTTGGTCATGAGATTATCAAA
AAGGATCTTCACCTAGATCCTTTTAAATTAAAAATGAAGTTTTAAATCAATCTAAAGTATATATGAGTAA
ACTTGGTCTGACAGTTACCAATGCTTAATCAGTGAGGCACCTATCTCAGCGATCTGTCTATTTCGTTCAT
CCATAGTTGCCTGACTCCCCGTCGTGTAGATAACTACGATACGGGAGGGCTTACCATCTGGCCCCAGTGC
TGCAATGATACCGCGAGACCCACGCTCACCGGCTCCAGATTTATCAGCAATAAACCAGCCAGCCGGAAGG
GCCGAGCGCAGAAGTGGTCCTGCAACTTTATCCGCCTCCATCCAGTCTATTAATTGTTGCCGGGAAGCTA
GAGTAAGTAGTTCGCCAGTTAATAGTTTGCGCAACGTTGTTGCCATTGCTACAGGCATCGTGGTGTCACG
CTCGTCGTTTGGTATGGCTTCATTCAGCTCCGGTTCCCAACGATCAAGGCGAGTTACATGATCCCCCATG
TTGTGCAAAAAAGCGGTTAGCTCCTTCGGTCCTCCGATCGTTGTCAGAAGTAAGTTGGCCGCAGTGTTAT
CACTCATGGTTATGGCAGCACTGCATAATTCTCTTACTGTCATGCCATCCGTAAGATGCTTTTCTGTGAC
TGGTGAGTACTCAACCAAGTCATTCTGAGAATAGTGTATGCGGCGACCGAGTTGCTCTTGCCCGGCGTCA
ATACGGGATAATACCGCGCCACATAGCAGAACTTTAAAAGTGCTCATCATTGGAAAACGTTCTTCGGGGC
GAAAACTCTCAAGGATCTTACCGCTGTTGAGATCCAGTTCGATGTAACCCACTCGTGCACCCAACTGATC
TTCAGCATCTTTTACTTTCACCAGCGTTTCTGGGTGAGCAAAAACAGGAAGGCAAAATGCCGCAAAAAAG
GGAATAAGGGCGACACGGAAATGTTGAATACTCATACTCTTCCTTTTTCAATATTATTGAAGCATTTATC
AGGGTTATTGTCTCATGAGCGGATACATATTTGAATGTATTTAGAAAAATAAACAAATAGGGGTTCCGCG
CACATTTCCCCGAAAAGTGCCACCTAAATTGTAAGCGTTAATATTTTGTTAAAATTCGCGTTAAATTTTT
GTTAAATCAGCTCATTTTTTAACCAATAGGCCGAAATCGGCAAAATCCCTTATAAATCAAAAGAATAGAC
CGAGATAGGGTTGAGTGTTGTTCCAGTTTGGAACAAGAGTCCACTATTAAAGAACGTGGACTCCAACGTC
AAAGG
[49 nt withheld, positions 5046-5094]
T
[91 nt withheld, positions 5096-5186]
G
[124 nt withheld, positions 5188-5311]
CCCATTCGCCATTCAGGCTGCGCAACTGTTGGGAAGGGCGATCGGTGCGGGCCTCTTCGCTATTACGCCA
GCTGCGCGCTCGCTCGCTCACTGAGGCCGCCCGGGCAAAGCCCGGGCGTCGGGCGACCTTTGGTCGCCCG
GCCTCAGTGAGCGAGCGAGCGCGCAGAGAGGGAGTGGCCAACTCCATCACTAGGGGTTCCTTGTAGTTAA
TGATTAACCCGCCATGCTACTTATCTACGTAGCCATGCTCTA
